Addgene plasmid #16670: Cdc42 T17N pCS2
Depositing lab: De-Li Shi. Depositing organization: Sorbonne Université. Publication: Role of frizzled 7 in the regulation of convergent extension movements during gastrulation in Xenopus laevis. Djiane A, Riou J, Umbhauer M, Boucaut J, Shi D. Development. 2000 Jul . 127(14):3091-100. PubMed 10862746.
Backbone
  Vector backbone: pCS2 (modified)
  Backbone size w/o insert (bp): 4000
  Vector type: Vertebrate
Growth in bacteria
  Bacterial resistance: Ampicillin, 100 μg/mL
  Growth temperature: 37°C
  Growth strain: DH5alpha
  Copy number: Unknown
Gene/Insert
  Gene/Insert name: Cdc42 T17N (alt name: Cdc42)
  Species: H. sapiens (human)
  Mutation: T17N. Dominant negative.
  Entrez Gene: CDC42 (a.k.a. CDC42Hs, G25K, TKS)
  Cloning method: Restriction Enzyme
  Sequencing primers: 5′ CMV-F
Terms and licenses: Academic/Nonprofit Terms; Industry Terms: Not Available to Industry
Depositor comments: This cDNA encodes a dominant negative version of Cdc42, a Rho GTPase. The vector is pCS2, but note the SP6 PROMOTER IS ABSENT in this construct. Thus use for DNA injection/transfection relying on the CMV promoter.
How to cite: Cdc42 T17N pCS2 was a gift from De-Li Shi (Addgene plasmid # 16670 ; http://n2t.net/addgene:16670 ; RRID:Addgene_16670)
