[The description below was written by a language model from this plasmid's Addgene catalogue record.]
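Description:
Cdc42 T17N pCS2 is a vertebrate expression plasmid built on a modified pCS2 backbone of roughly 4 kb, carrying a human CDC42 cDNA with the T17N substitution. It is propagated in E. coli under ampicillin selection; the record lists the copy number as unknown and provides no feature table, so individual backbone elements such as the origin of replication or polyadenylation signal are not itemised.

Cdc42 is a small GTPase of the Rho family that regulates actin cytoskeleton organisation, cell polarity and cell movement. The T17N change is recorded as producing a dominant negative protein; mutations at this position in Rho-family GTPases are generally understood to favour an inactive, nucleotide-exchange-factor-sequestering state, so that the mutant interferes with activation of the endogenous protein. No epitope tag or reporter fusion is recorded.

An important peculiarity of this construct is that, although standard pCS2 vectors carry an SP6 promoter allowing in vitro synthesis of mRNA for embryo injection, the depositor states that the SP6 promoter is absent here. Expression therefore depends entirely on the CMV promoter, and the plasmid is meant to be delivered as DNA, either by direct injection into embryos or by transfection into cultured vertebrate cells, rather than used as a template for transcription. The associated work concerns frizzled 7 and the control of convergent extension movements during Xenopus laevis gastrulation, which suggests the construct's use for blocking Cdc42 function in studies of signalling and morphogenetic cell movements in that setting.
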