>Addgene plasmid #16670 | Cdc42 T17N pCS2 | addgene partial sequence | sequence record 23765 | 16670 with CMV-F
TAGCATGCTCGTTAGGGAACCGCCATTCTGCCTGGGGACGTCGGAGCAAGCTTGCTTGTTCTTTTTGCAG
AAGCTCAGAATAAACGCTCAACTTTGGCAGATCCTCGAGATAATTCCACCATGGAGCAGAAGCTGATCTC
CGAGGAGGACCTGCAGACAATTAAGTGTGTTGTTGTGGGCGATGGCGCCGTTGGTAAAAACTGTCTCCTG
ATATCCTACACAACAAACAAATTTCCATCGGAGTATGTACCGACTGTTTTTGACAACTATGCAGTCACAG
TTATGATTGGTGGAGAACCATATACTCTTGGACTTTTTGATACTGCAGGGCAAGAGGATTATGACAGATT
ACGACCGCTGAGTTATCCACAAACAGATGTATTTCTAGTCTGTTTTTCAGTGGTCTCTCCATCTTCATTT
GAAAACGTGAAAGAAAAGTGGGTGCCTGAGATAACTCACCACTGTCCAAAGACTCCTTTCTTGCTTGTTG
GGACTCAAATTGATCTCAGAGATGACCCCTCTACTATTGAGAAACTTGCCAAGAACAAACAGAAGCCTAT
CACTCCAGAGACTGCTGAAAAGCTGGCCCGTGACCTGAAGGCTGTCAAGTATGTGGAGTGTTCTGCACTT
ACACAGAGAGGTCTGAAGAATGTGTTTGATGAGGCTATCCTAGCTGCCCTCGAGCCTCCGGAAACTCAAC
CCAAAAGGAAGTGCTGTATATTCTAAGAATTATCACTAGTGCGGCCGCAAA
